>Addgene plasmid #73567 | CMV-CAD | depositor full sequence | sequence record 137395 | CMV-CAD sequence 4307 bps
TAGTTATTAATAGTAATCAATTACGGGGTCATTAGTTCATAGCCCATATATGGAGTTCCGCGTTACATAA
CTTACGGTAAATGGCCCGCCTGGCTGACCGCCCAACGACCCCCGCCCATTGACGTCAATAATGACGTATG
TTCCCATAGTAACGCCAATAGGGACTTTCCATTGACGTCAATGGGTGGAGTATTTACGGTAAACTGCCCA
CTTGGCAGTACATCAAGTGTATCATATGCCAAGTACGCCCCCTATTGACGTCAATGACGGTAAATGGCCC
GCCTGGCATTATGCCCAGTACATGACCTTATGGGACTTTCCTACTTGGCAGTACATCTACGTATTAGTCA
TCGCTATTACCATGGTGATGCGGTTTTGGCAGTACATCAATGGGCGTGGATAGCGGTTTGACTCACGGGG
ATTTCCAAGTCTCCACCCCATTGACGTCAATGGGAGTTTGTTTTGGCACCAAAATCAACGGGACTTTCCA
AAATGTCGTAACAACTCCGCCCCATTGACGCAAATGGGCGGTAGGCGTGTACGGTGGGAGGTCTATATAA
GCAGAGCTGGTTTAGTGAACCGTCAGATCCGCTAGCGCTACCGGACTCAGATCTCGAGCTCAAGCTTCGA
ATTCGCCACCATGTATGCTCCAGAGGCCCTTCAGAAGTGGCTGCAGCTGACACATGAGGTGGAGGTGCAA
TATTACAACATCAAGAAGCAAAATGCTGAGAAGCAGCTGCTGGTGGCCAAGGAGGGGGCTGAGAAGATAA
AAAAGAAGAGAAACACACTCTTTGGCACCTTCCACGTGGCCCACAGCTCTTCCCTGGATGATGTAGATCA
TAAAATTCTAACAGCTAAGCAAGCACTGAGCGAGGTGACAGCAGCATTGCGGGAGCGCCTGCACCGCTGG
CAACAGATCGAGATCCTCTGTGGCTTCCAGATTGTCAACAACCCTGGCATCCACTGAGGATCCGCGGCCG
CGACTCTAGATCATAATCAGCCATACCACATTTGTAGAGGTTTTACTTGCTTTAAAAAACCTCCCACACC
TCCCCCTGAACCTGAAACATAAAATGAATGCAATTGTTGTTGTTAACTTGTTTATTGCAGCTTATAATGG
TTACAAATAAAGCAATAGCATCACAAATTTCACAAATAAAGCATTTTTTTCACTGCATTCTAGTTGTGGT
TTGTCCAAACTCATCAATGTATCTTAAGGCGTAAATTGTAAGCGTTAATATTTTGTTAAAATTCGCGTTA
AATTTTTGTTAAATCAGCTCATTTTTTAACCAATAGGCCGAAATCGGCAAAATCCCTTATAAATCAAAAG
AATAGACCGAGATAGGGT
[37 nt withheld, positions 1349-1385]
AAAGAACGTGGACTCCAACGTCAAAGG
[49 nt withheld, positions 1413-1461]
T
[91 nt withheld, positions 1463-1553]
G
[124 nt withheld, positions 1555-1678]
CAGGTGGCACTTTTCGGGGAAATGTGCGCGGAACCCCTATTTGTTTATTTTTCTAAATACATTCAAATAT
GTATCCGCTCATGAGACAATAACCCTGATAAATGCTTCAATAATATTGAAAAAGGAAGAGTCCTGAGGCG
GAAAGAACCAGCTGTGGAATGTGTGTCAGTTAGGGTGTGGAAAGTCCCCAGGCTCCCCAGCAGGCAGAAG
TATGCAAAGCATGCATCTCAATTAGTCAGCAACCAGGTGTGGAAAGTCCCCAGGCTCCCCAGCAGGCAGA
AGTATGCAAAGCATGCATCTCAATTAGTCAGCAACCATAGTCCCGCCCCTAACTCCGCCCATCCCGCCCC
TAACTCCGCCCAGTTCCGCCCATTCTCCGCCCCATGGCTGACTAATTTTTTTTATTTATGCAGAGGCCGA
GGCCGCCTCGGCCTCTGAGCTATTCCAGAAGTAGTGAGGAGGCTTTTTTGGAGGCCTAGGCTTTTGCAAA
GATCGATCAAGAGACAGGATGAGGATCGTTTCGCATGATTGAACAAGATGGATTGCACGCAGGTTCTCCG
GCCGCTTGGGTGGAGAGGCTATTCGGCTATGACTGGGCACAACAGACAATCGGCTGCTCTGATGCCGCCG
TGTTCCGGCTGTCAGCGCAGGGGCGCCCGGTTCTTTTTGTCAAGACCGACCTGTCCGGTGCCCTGAATGA
ACTGCAAGACGAGGCAGCGCGGCTATCGTGGCTGGCCACGACGGGCGTTCCTTGCGCAGCTGTGCTCGAC
GTTGTCACTGAAGCGGGAAGGGACTGGCTGCTATTGGGCGAAGTGCCGGGGCAGGATCTCCTGTCATCTC
ACCTTGCTCCTGCCGAGAAAGTATCCATCATGGCTGATGCAATGCGGCGGCTGCATACGCTTGATCCGGC
TACCTGCCCATTCGACCACCAAGCGAAACATCGCATCGAGCGAGCACGTACTCGGATGGAAGCCGGTCTT
GTCGATCAGGATGATCTGGACGAAGAGCATCAGGGGCTCGCGCCAGCCGAACTGTTCGCCAGGCTCAAGG
CGAGCATGCCCGACGGCGAGGATCTCGTCGTGACCCATGGCGATGCCTGCTTGCCGAATATCATGGTGGA
AAATGGCCGCTTTTCTGGATTCATCGACTGTGGCCGGCTGGGTGTGGCGGACCGCTATCAGGACATAGCG
TTGGCTACCCGTGATATTGCTGAAGAGCTTGGCGGCGAATGGGCTGACCGCTTCCTCGTGCTTTACGGTA
TCGCCGCTCCCGATTCGCAGCGCATCGCCTTCTATCGCCTTCTTGACGAGTTCTTCTGAGCGGGACTCTG
GGGTTCGAAATGACCGACCAAGCGACGCCCAACCTGCCATCACGAGATTTCGATTCCACCGCCGCCTTCT
ATGAAAGGTTGGGCTTCGGAATCGTTTTCCGGGACGCCGGCTGGATGATCCTCCAGCGCGGGGATCTCAT
GCTGGAGTTCTTCGCCCACCCTAGGGGGAGGCTAACTGAAACACGGAAGGAGACAATACCGGAAGGAACC
CGCGCTATGACGGCAATAAAAAGACAGAATAAAACGCACGGTGTTGGGTCGTTTGTTCATAAACGCGGGG
TTCGGTCCCAGGGCTGGCACTCTGTCGATACCCCACCGAGACCCCATTGGGGCCAATACGCCCGCGTTTC
TTCCTTTTCCCCACCCCACCCCCCAAGTTCGGGTGAAGGCCCAGGGCTCGCAGCCAACGTCGGGGCGGCA
GGCCCTGCCATAGCCTCAGGTTACTCATATATACTTTAGATTGATTTAAAACTTCATTTTTAATTTAAAA
GGATCTAGGTGAAGATCCTTTTTGATAATCTCATGACCAAAATCCCTTAACGTGAGTTTTCGTTCCACTG
AGCGTCAGACCCCGTAGAAAAGATCAAAGGATCTTCTTGAGATCCTTTTTTTCTGCGCGTAATCTGCTGC
TTGCAAACAAAAAAACCACCGCTACCAGCGGTGGTTTGTTTGCCGGATCAAGAGCTACCAACTCTTTTTC
CGAAGGTAACTGGCTTCAGCAGAGCGCAGATACCAAATACTGTCCTTCTAGTGTAGCCGTAGTTAGGCCA
CCACTTCAAGAACTCTGTAGCACCGCCTACATACCTCGCTCTGCTAATCCTGTTACCAGTGGCTGCTGCC
AGTGGCGATAAGTCGTGTCTTACCGGGTTGGACTCAAGACGATAGTTACCGGATAAGGCGCAGCGGTCGG
GCTGAACGGGGGGTTCGTGCACACAGCCCAGCTTGGAGCGAACGACCTACACCGAACTGAGATACCTACA
GCGTGAGCTATGAGAAAGCGCCACGCTTCCCGAAGGGAGAAAGGCGGACAGGTATCCGGTAAGCGGCAGG
GTCGGAACAGGAGAGCGCACGAGGGAGCTTCCAGGGGGAAACGCCTGGTATCTTTATAGTCCTGTCGGGT
TTCGCCACCTCTGACTTGAGCGTCGATTTTTGTGATGCTCGTCAGGGGGGCGGAGCCTATGGAAAAACGC
CAGCAACGCGGCCTTTTTACGGTTCCTGGCCTTTTGCTGGCCTTTTGCTCACATGTTCTTTCCTGCGTTA
TCCCCTGATTCTGTGGATAACCGTATTACCGCCATGCAT
Features (pLannotate 1.2.2; 14 found; start..end, strand, type, name):
     61..364     +  enhancer       CMV enhancer: human cytomegalovirus immediate early enhancer
    365..568     +  promoter       CMV promoter: human cytomegalovirus (CMV) immediate early promoter
    591..634     +  misc_feature   MCS (fragment): multiple cloning site
    644..991     +  CDS            STIM1 (fragment): STIM1_HUMAN - Also known as GOK From Homo sapiens (Human).
    989..1072    +  CDS            large T antigen (fragment): large T antigen from SV40 (simian virus 40)
   1095..1216    +  polyA_signal   SV40 poly(A) signal: SV40 polyadenylation signal
   1250..1678    -  rep_origin     f1 ori (sequence partly withheld): f1 bacteriophage origin of replication; arrow indicates direction of (+) strand synthesis
   1705..1809    +  promoter       AmpR promoter: bla
   1811..2168    +  promoter       SV40 promoter: SV40 enhancer and early promoter
   2203..2997    +  CDS            NeoR/KanR: aminoglycoside phosphotransferase from Tn5; aph(3')-II (or nptII); confers resistance to neomycin, kanamycin, and G418 (Geneticin®)
   3018..3170    +  CDS            ble (fragment): BLE_KLEPN - Experimental evidence at protein level: Swiss-Prot protein existence level 1. Binding protein with a strong affinity to the bleomycin family of antibiotics. Binds to CL990; an antimitotic-antibiotic compound. From Klebsiella pneumoniae.
   3229..3276    +  polyA_signal   HSV TK poly(A) signal: herpes simplex virus thymidine kinase polyadenylation signal (Cole and Stacy, 1985)
   3367..3383    -  polyA_signal   bGH poly(A) signal (fragment): bovine growth hormone polyadenylation signal
   3605..4193    +  rep_origin     ori: high-copy-number ColE1/pMB1/pBR322/pUC origin of replication
