[The description below was written by a language model from this plasmid's Addgene catalogue record and pLannotate feature annotations shown in this document.]
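Description:
CMV-CAD is a 4.3 kb mammalian expression plasmid built on a Clontech N1-type backbone (recorded as "pEGCP-N1", presumably the pEGFP-N1 family). The EGFP coding sequence has been removed and replaced by the CAD fragment of human STIM1. The insert, about 327 bp and cloned between retained EcoRI and NotI sites, encodes STIM1 residues 342–448. This is the CRAC activation domain, the cytosolic portion of the ER calcium sensor that directly engages and opens Orai1 channels. Because the fluorescent protein was deleted, the record indicates that CAD is expressed as an untagged soluble protein. Transcription is driven by the human cytomegalovirus immediate early enhancer and promoter and terminated by the SV40 polyadenylation signal.

The plasmid is propagated in E. coli from a high-copy ColE1/pUC-type origin under kanamycin selection, and an f1 origin is also present. A single Tn5 NeoR/KanR (aminoglycoside phosphotransferase) gene provides both selections. It is preceded by a bacterial bla promoter for kanamycin resistance in bacteria and by the SV40 enhancer/early promoter for G418 selection in mammalian cells, and it is followed by the HSV TK poly(A) signal. The short annotations for large T antigen, ble and bGH poly(A) are fragmentary matches, most likely to residual backbone sequence rather than functional elements.

The stated purpose is to supply a soluble activator of Orai1 channels. Expressing CAD lets Orai1 be activated without depleting ER calcium stores or using full-length STIM1, which suits studies of Orai1 gating and calcium influx such as the single-channel optical recording work associated with the deposit.
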