Addgene plasmid #73567: CMV-CAD
Purpose: Soluble activator of Orai1 channels
Depositing lab: Michael Cahalan. Depositing organization: University of California, Irvine. Publication: Genetically targeted single-channel optical recording reveals multiple Orai1 gating states and oscillations in calcium influx. Dynes JL, Amcheslavsky A, Cahalan MD. Proc Natl Acad Sci U S A. 2016 Jan 12;113(2):440-5. doi: 10.1073/pnas.1523410113. Epub 2015 Dec 28. PubMed 26712003.
Backbone
  Vector backbone: pEGCP-N1
  Backbone manufacturer: Clontech
  Backbone size w/o insert (bp): 3980
  Total vector size (bp): 4307
  Modifications to backbone: The EGFP gene was deleted and replaced with the CAD gene (STIM1 342-448).
  Vector type: Mammalian Expression
  Selectable markers: Neomycin (select with G418)
Growth in bacteria
  Bacterial resistance: Kanamycin, 50 μg/mL
  Growth temperature: 37°C
  Growth strain: DH5alpha
  Copy number: High Copy
Gene/Insert
  Gene/Insert name: CAD (STIM1 342-448)
  Species: H. sapiens (human)
  Insert size (bp): 327
  GenBank ID: NM_003156
  Entrez Gene: STIM1 (a.k.a. D11S4896E, GOK, IMD10, STRMK, TAM, TAM1)
  Promoter: CMV Immediate Early
  Cloning method: Restriction Enzyme; 5′ cloning site EcoRI (not destroyed); 3′ cloning site NotI (not destroyed)
  Sequencing primers: 5′ TGACGTCAATGGGAGTTTG; 3′ ACATTGATGAGTTTGGAC
Terms and licenses: Academic/Nonprofit Terms; Industry Terms: Not Available to Industry
Depositor comments: CAD corresponds to amino acids 342-448 of human STIM1.
How to cite: CMV-CAD was a gift from Michael Cahalan (Addgene plasmid # 73567 ; http://n2t.net/addgene:73567 ; RRID:Addgene_73567)
