>Addgene plasmid #73567 | CMV-CAD | depositor partial sequence | sequence record 137396 | CAD (STIM1 342-448) coding sequence
ATGTATGCTCCAGAGGCCCTTCAGAAGTGGCTGCAGCTGACACATGAGGTGGAGGTGCAATATTACAACA
TCAAGAAGCAAAATGCTGAGAAGCAGCTGCTGGTGGCCAAGGAGGGGGCTGAGAAGATAAAAAAGAAGAG
AAACACACTCTTTGGCACCTTCCACGTGGCCCACAGCTCTTCCCTGGATGATGTAGATCATAAAATTCTA
ACAGCTAAGCAAGCACTGAGCGAGGTGACAGCAGCATTGCGGGAGCGCCTGCACCGCTGGCAACAGATCG
AGATCCTCTGTGGCTTCCAGATTGTCAACAACCCTGGCATCCACTGA
