>Addgene plasmid #73567 | CMV-CAD | addgene partial sequence | sequence record 139905 | CMV-F 5'-CGCAAATGGGCGGTAGGCGTG-3'
TGAACCGTCAGATCCGCTAGCGCTACCGGACTCAGATCTCGAGCTCAAGCTTCGAATTCGCCACCATGTA
TGCTCCAGAGGCCCTTCAGAAGTGGCTGCAGCTGACACATGAGGTGGAGGTGCAATATTACAACATCAAG
AAGCAAAATGCTGAGAAGCAGCTGCTGGTGGCCAAGGAGGGGGCTGAGAAGATAAAAAAGAAGAGAAACA
CACTCTTTGGCACCTTCCACGTGGCCCACAGCTCTTCCCTGGATGATGTAGATCATAAAATTCTAACAGC
TAAGCAAGCACTGAGCGAGGTGACAGCAGCATTGCGGGAGCGCCTGCACCGCTGGCAACAGATCGAGATC
CTCTGTGGCTTCCAGATTGTCAACAACCCTGGCATCCACTGAGGATCCGCGGCCGCGACTCTAGATCATA
ATCAGCCATACCACATTTGTAGAGGTTTTACTTGCTTTAAAAAACCTCCCACACCTCCCCCTGAACCTGA
AACATAAAATGAATGCAATTGTTGTTGTTAACTTGTTTATTGCAGCTTATAATGGTTACAAATAAAGCAA
TAGCATCACAAATTTCACAAATAAAGCATTTTTTTCACTGCATTCTAGTTGTGGTTTGTCCAAACTCATC
AATGTATCTTAAGGCGTAAATTGTAAGCGTTAATATTTTGTTAAAATTCGCGTTAAATTTTTGTTAAATC
AGCTCATTTTTTAACCAATAGGCCGAAATCGGCAAAATCCCTTATAAATCAAAAGAATAGACCGAGATAG
GGT
[37 nt withheld, positions 774-810]
AAAGAACGTGGACTCCAACGTCAAAGG
[49 nt withheld, positions 838-886]
T
[52 nt withheld, positions 888-939]
