>Addgene plasmid #73567 | CMV-CAD | addgene partial sequence | sequence record 139907 | SV40pA-R 5'-GAAATTTGTGATGCTATTGC-3'
CAAGTTAACAACAACAATTGCATTCATTTTATGTTTCAGGTTCAGGGGGAGGTGTGGGAGGTTTTTTAAA
GCAAGTAAAACCTCTACAAATGTGGTATGGCTGATTATGATCTAGAGTCGCGGCCGCGGATCCTCAGTGG
ATGCCAGGGTTGTTGACAATCTGGAAGCCACAGAGGATCTCGATCTGTTGCCAGCGGTGCAGGCGCTCCC
GCAATGCTGCTGTCACCTCGCTCAGTGCTTGCTTAGCTGTTAGAATTTTATGATCTACATCATCCAGGGA
AGAGCTGTGGGCCACGTGGAAGGTGCCAAAGAGTGTGTTTCTCTTCTTTTTTATCTTCTCAGCCCCCTCC
TTGGCCACCAGCAGCTGCTTCTCAGCATTTTGCTTCTTGATGTTGTAATATTGCACCTCCACCTCATGTG
TCAGCTGCAGCCACTTCTGAAGGGCCTCTGGAGCATACATGGTGGCGAATTCGAAGCTTGAGCTCGAGAT
CTGAGTCCGGTAGCGCTAGCGGATCTGACGGTTCACTAAACCAGCTCTGCTTATATAGACCTCCCACCGT
ACACGCCTACCGCCCATTTGCGTCAATGGGGCGGAGTTGTTACGACATTTTGGAAAGTCCCGTTGATTTT
GGTGCCAAAACAAACTCCCATTGACGTCAATGGGGTGGAGACTTGGAAATCCCCGTGAGTCAAACCGCTA
TCCACGCCCATTGATGTACTGCCAAAACCGCATCACCATGGTAATAGCGATGACTAATACGTAGATGTAC
TGCCAAGTAGGAAAGTCCCATAAGGTCATGTACTGGGCATAATGCCAGGCGGGCCATTTACCGTCATTGA
CGTCAATAGGGGGCGTACTTGGCATATGATACACTTGATGTACTGCCAAGTGGGCAG
